Addgene plasmid #210737: pUC57-ITR2-H1-GFP sgRNA Target 1- eCMV- S.pyoegenes-3XFLAG-SV40NLS-ITR2
Purpose: Coding for Sp Cas9 alongside Sp sgRNA targeting GFP Target 1
Depositing lab: Vincent Dion. Depositing organization: Cardiff University. Publication: Developing small Cas9 hybrids using molecular modeling. Mangin A, Dion V, Menzies G. bioRxiv 2023.10.24.563270 10.1101/2023.10.24.563270.
Backbone
  Vector backbone: pUC57
  Backbone manufacturer: Genscript
  Vector type: Mammalian Expression, CRISPR
Growth in bacteria
  Bacterial resistance: Ampicillin, 100 μg/mL
  Growth temperature: 37°C
  Growth strain: NEB Stable
  Copy number: High Copy
Gene/Insert 1
  Gene/Insert name: Sp Cas9
  Species: S pyogenes
  Entrez Gene: cas9 (a.k.a. DQM35_RS05165, NCTC12064_01025, csn1)
  Promoter: eCMV
  Tag / fusion protein: 3xFLAG, SV40 NLS, PolyA signal (C terminal on insert)
  Cloning method: Unknown
  Sequencing primers: 5′ n/a
Gene/Insert 2
  Gene/Insert name: Sp sgRNA GFP Target 1 (alt name: gRNA target: GGGCACGGGCAGCTTGCCGGGTTTTAGAGCTAGAAATAGCAAGTTAAAATAAGGCTAGTCCGTTATCAACTTGAAAAAGTGGCACCGAGTCGGTGCT)
  Species: Synthetic
  Promoter: H1
  Cloning method: Unknown
  Sequencing primers: 5′ n/a
Resource information
  A portion of this plasmid was derived from a plasmid made by: Genscript
Terms and licenses: Academic/Nonprofit Terms; Industry Terms: Not Available to Industry
Depositor comments: Please visit https://doi.org/10.1101/2023.10.24.563270 for bioRxiv preprint.
How to cite: pUC57-ITR2-H1-GFP sgRNA Target 1- eCMV- S.pyoegenes-3XFLAG-SV40NLS-ITR2 was a gift from Vincent Dion (Addgene plasmid # 210737 ; http://n2t.net/addgene:210737 ; RRID:Addgene_210737)
