[The description below was written by a language model from this plasmid's Addgene catalogue record and pLannotate feature annotations shown in this document.]
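Description:
pUC57-ITR2-H1-GFP sgRNA Target 1- eCMV- S.pyoegenes-3XFLAG-SV40NLS-ITR2 is an all-in-one CRISPR plasmid for mammalian expression, built on the high-copy pUC57 cloning backbone. It is about 8.1 kb. It replicates in E. coli from a ColE1/pUC-type origin and is selected with ampicillin through the β-lactamase gene. Leftover lacZα, lac promoter/operator, lacI, bom and rop fragments are remnants of the backbone with no role in the payload.

The payload lies between two AAV2 inverted terminal repeats, the cis elements needed to replicate and package a genome into adeno-associated virus particles. The record lists the vector type only as mammalian expression and CRISPR, and does not state whether it is used for AAV production. The ITR-flanked region spans roughly 5.4 kb, which is large relative to the usual AAV packaging limit. Inside the ITRs are two expression units. The human H1 Pol III promoter drives a single guide RNA made of a 20-nt spacer against GFP ("Target 1") fused to the S. pyogenes gRNA scaffold. The short "VN155" hit in the annotation is simply this GFP-derived spacer matching a Venus sequence. Downstream, the CMV enhancer and promoter (called eCMV in the record) drive full-length S. pyogenes Cas9 with a C-terminal 3xFLAG tag for detection. An SV40 nuclear localisation signal is also listed in the catalogue but is not annotated in the feature table. A compact synthetic poly(A) signal ends the transcript.

The plasmid delivers Cas9 and a GFP-targeting guide together, which suits cutting or disrupting a GFP reporter in mammalian cells. The associated work concerns the design of small Cas9 hybrids, so this wild-type SpCas9 construct may have served as a reference nuclease, although the record does not say so.
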