Features (pLannotate 1.2.2; 21 found; start..end, strand, type, name):
    137..236     +  misc_feature   bom (fragment): basis of mobility region from pBR322
    242..399     -  CDS            lacZα (fragment): LacZα fragment of β-galactosidase; lacZ fragment
    432..572     -  repeat_region  AAV2 ITR: inverted terminal repeat of adeno-associated virus serotype 2 inverted
    605..695     +  promoter       H1 promoter: human H1 RNA promoter
    704..723     -  CDS            VN155(I152L) (fragment): improved N-terminal fragment of mVenus for use in bimolecular fluorescence complementation (BiFC) (Kodama and Hu, 2010)
    724..799     +  misc_RNA       gRNA scaffold: guide RNA scaffold for the Streptococcus pyogenes CRISPR/Cas9 system
    895..1198    +  enhancer       CMV enhancer: human cytomegalovirus immediate early enhancer
   1199..1402    +  promoter       CMV promoter: human cytomegalovirus (CMV) immediate early promoter
   1447..5550    +  CDS            cas9: CAS9_STRP1 - Also known as csn1 From Streptococcus pyogenes serotype M1.
   5554..5574    +  CDS            FLAG (fragment): FLAG® epitope tag, followed by an enterokinase cleavage site
   5599..5622    +  CDS            3xFLAG (fragment): three tandem FLAG® epitope tags
   5665..5713    +  polyA_signal   poly(A) signal: synthetic polyadenylation signal
   5730..5870    +  repeat_region  AAV2 ITR: inverted terminal repeat of adeno-associated virus serotype 2 inverted
   5952..5968    -  protein_bind   lac operator: The lac repressor binds to the lac operator to inhibit transcription in E. coli. This inhibition can be relieved by adding lactose or isopropyl-β-D-thiogalactopyranoside (IPTG). lac repressor encoded by lacI
   5976..6006    -  promoter       lac promoter: promoter for the E. coli lac operon
   6021..6042    -  protein_bind   CAP binding site: CAP binding activates transcription in the presence of cAMP. E. coli catabolite activator protein
   6055..6147    -  CDS            lacI (fragment): lac repressor; lacI; The lac repressor binds to the lac operator to inhibit transcription in E. coli. This inhibition can be relieved by adding lactose or isopropyl-β-D-thiogalactopyranoside (IPTG).
   6330..6918    -  rep_origin     ori: high-copy-number ColE1/pMB1/pBR322/pUC origin of replication
   7089..7949    -  CDS            AmpR: β-lactamase; bla; confers resistance to ampicillin, carbenicillin, and related antibiotics
   7950..8054    -  promoter       AmpR promoter: bla
   8149..35      +  CDS            rop (fragment) (across the origin): Rop protein, which maintains plasmids at low copy number; rop
>Addgene plasmid #210737 | pUC57-ITR2-H1-GFP sgRNA Target 1- eCMV- S.pyoegenes-3XFLAG-SV40NLS-ITR2 | addgene full sequence | sequence record 420079 | Addgene NGS Result
TCGCGCGTTTCGGTGATGACGGTGAAAACCTCTGACACATGCAGCTCCCGGAGACGGTCACAGCTTGTCT
GTAAGCGGATGCCGGGAGCAGACAAGCCCGTCAGGGCGCGTCAGCGGGTGTTGGCGGGTGTCGGGGCTGG
CTTAACTATGCGGCATCAGAGCAGATTGTACTGAGAGTGCACCATATGCGGTGTGAAATACCGCACAGAT
GCGTAAGGAGAAAATACCGCATCAGGCGCCATTCGCCATTCAGGCTGCGCAACTGTTGGGAAGGGCGATC
GGTGCGGGCCTCTTCGCTATTACGCCAGCTGGCGAAAGGGGGATGTGCTGCAAGGCGATTAAGTTGGGTA
ACGCCAGGGTTTTCCCAGTCACGACGTTGTAAAACGACGGCCAGTGAATTCGAGCTCGGTACCTCGCGAA
TGCATCTAGATCCTGCAGGCAGCTGCGCGCTCGCTCGCTCACTGAGGCCGCCCGGGCAAAGCCCGGGCGT
CGGGCGACCTTTGGTCGCCCGGCCTCAGTGAGCGAGCGAGCGCGCAGAGAGGGAGTGGCCAACTCCATCA
CTAGGGGTTCCTGCGGCCCCCCCTAGGTAGGCTAGGCTAGGCGTATATTTGCATGTCGCTATGTGTTCTG
GGAAATCACCATAAACGTGAAATGTCTTTGGATTTGGGAATCTTATAAGTTCTGTATGAGACCACTCTTT
CCCGGGCACGGGCAGCTTGCCGGGTTTTAGAGCTAGAAATAGCAAGTTAAAATAAGGCTAGTCCGTTATC
AACTTGAAAAAGTGGCACCGAGTCGGTGCTTTTTTTTTCTAGAGGGTACCGGGGCCCGCCTAGGTAGTTA
TTAATAGTAATCAATTACGGGGTCATTAGTTCATAGCCCATATATGGAGTTCCGCGTTACATAACTTACG
GTAAATGGCCCGCCTGGCTGACCGCCCAACGACCCCCGCCCATTGACGTCAATAATGACGTATGTTCCCA
TAGTAACGCCAATAGGGACTTTCCATTGACGTCAATGGGTGGAGTATTTACGGTAAACTGCCCACTTGGC
AGTACATCAAGTGTATCATATGCCAAGTACGCCCCCTATTGACGTCAATGACGGTAAATGGCCCGCCTGG
CATTATGCCCAGTACATGACCTTATGGGACTTTCCTACTTGGCAGTACATCTACGTATTAGTCATCGCTA
TTACCATGGTGATGCGGTTTTGGCAGTACATCAATGGGCGTGGATAGCGGTTTGACTCACGGGGATTTCC
AAGTCTCCACCCCATTGACGTCAATGGGAGTTTGTTTTGGCACCAAAATCAACGGGACTTTCCAAAATGT
CGTAACAACTCCGCCCCATTGACGCAAATGGGCGGTAGGCGTGTACGGTGGGAGGTCTATATAAGCAGAG
CTGGTTTAGTGAACCGTCAGATCCGCTAGCGCTACCGGTCGCCACCATGGACAAGAAGTACTCCATTGGG
CTCGACATCGGCACAAACAGCGTCGGCTGGGCCGTCATTACGGACGAGTACAAGGTGCCGAGCAAAAAAT
TCAAAGTTCTGGGCAATACCGATCGCCACAGCATAAAGAAGAACCTCATTGGCGCCCTCCTGTTCGACTC
CGGGGAGACGGCCGAAGCCACGCGGCTCAAAAGAACAGCACGGCGCAGATATACCCGCAGAAAGAATCGG
ATCTGCTACCTGCAGGAGATCTTTAGTAATGAGATGGCTAAGGTGGATGACTCTTTCTTCCATAGGCTGG
AGGAGTCCTTTTTGGTGGAGGAGGATAAAAAGCACGAGCGCCACCCAATCTTTGGCAATATCGTGGACGA
GGTGGCGTACCATGAAAAGTACCCAACCATATATCATCTGAGGAAGAAGCTTGTAGACAGTACTGATAAG
GCTGACTTGCGGTTGATCTATCTCGCGCTGGCGCATATGATCAAATTTCGGGGACACTTCCTCATCGAGG
GGGACCTGAACCCAGACAACAGCGATGTCGACAAACTCTTTATCCAACTGGTTCAGACTTACAATCAGCT
TTTCGAAGAGAACCCGATCAACGCATCCGGAGTTGACGCCAAAGCAATCCTGAGCGCTAGGCTGTCCAAA
TCCCGGCGGCTCGAAAACCTCATCGCACAGCTCCCTGGGGAGAAGAAGAACGGCCTGTTTGGTAATCTTA
TCGCCCTGTCACTCGGGCTGACCCCCAACTTTAAATCTAACTTCGACCTGGCCGAAGATGCCAAGCTTCA
ACTGAGCAAAGACACCTACGATGATGATCTCGACAATCTGCTGGCCCAGATCGGCGACCAGTACGCAGAC
CTTTTTTTGGCGGCAAAGAACCTGTCAGACGCCATTCTGCTGAGTGATATTCTGCGAGTGAACACGGAGA
TCACCAAAGCTCCGCTGAGCGCTAGTATGATCAAGCGCTATGATGAGCACCACCAAGACTTGACTTTGCT
GAAGGCCCTTGTCAGACAGCAACTGCCTGAGAAGTACAAGGAAATTTTCTTCGATCAGTCTAAAAATGGC
TACGCCGGATACATTGACGGCGGAGCAAGCCAGGAGGAATTTTACAAATTTATTAAGCCCATCTTGGAAA
AAATGGACGGCACCGAGGAGCTGCTGGTAAAGCTTAACAGAGAAGATCTGTTGCGCAAACAGCGCACTTT
CGACAATGGAAGCATCCCCCACCAGATTCACCTGGGCGAACTGCACGCTATCCTCAGGCGGCAAGAGGAT
TTCTACCCCTTTTTGAAAGATAACAGGGAAAAGATTGAGAAAATCCTCACATTTCGGATACCCTACTATG
TAGGCCCCCTCGCCCGGGGAAATTCCAGATTCGCGTGGATGACTCGCAAATCAGAAGAGACCATCACTCC
CTGGAACTTCGAGGAAGTCGTGGATAAGGGGGCCTCTGCCCAGTCCTTCATCGAAAGGATGACTAACTTT
GATAAAAATCTGCCTAACGAAAAGGTGCTTCCTAAACACTCTCTGCTGTACGAGTACTTCACAGTTTATA
ACGAGCTCACCAAGGTCAAATACGTCACAGAAGGGATGAGAAAGCCAGCATTCCTGTCTGGAGAGCAGAA
GAAAGCTATCGTGGACCTCCTCTTCAAGACGAACCGGAAAGTTACCGTGAAACAGCTCAAAGAAGACTAT
TTCAAAAAGATTGAATGTTTCGACTCTGTTGAAATCAGCGGAGTGGAGGATCGCTTCAACGCATCCCTGG
GAACGTATCACGATCTCCTGAAAATCATTAAAGACAAGGACTTCCTGGACAATGAGGAGAACGAGGACAT
TCTTGAGGACATTGTCCTCACCCTTACGTTGTTTGAAGATAGGGAGATGATTGAAGAACGCTTGAAAACT
TACGCTCATCTCTTCGACGACAAAGTCATGAAACAGCTCAAGAGGCGCCGATATACAGGATGGGGGCGGC
TGTCAAGAAAACTGATCAATGGGATCCGAGACAAGCAGAGTGGAAAGACAATCCTGGATTTTCTTAAGTC
CGATGGATTTGCCAACAGGAACTTCATGCAGTTGATCCATGATGACTCTCTCACCTTTAAGGAGGACATC
CAGAAAGCACAAGTTTCTGGCCAGGGGGACAGTCTTCACGAGCACATCGCTAATCTTGCAGGTAGCCCAG
CTATCAAAAAGGGAATACTGCAGACCGTTAAGGTCGTGGATGAACTCGTCAAAGTAATGGGAAGGCATAA
GCCCGAGAATATCGTTATCGAGATGGCCCGAGAGAACCAAACTACCCAGAAGGGACAGAAGAACAGTAGG
GAAAGGATGAAGAGGATTGAAGAGGGTATAAAAGAACTGGGGTCCCAAATCCTTAAGGAACACCCAGTTG
AAAACACCCAGCTTCAGAATGAGAAGCTCTACCTGTACTACCTGCAGAACGGCAGGGACATGTACGTGGA
TCAGGAACTGGACATCAATCGGCTCTCCGACTACGACGTGGATCATATCGTGCCCCAGTCTTTTCTCAAA
GATGATTCTATTGATAATAAAGTGTTGACAAGATCCGATAAAAATAGAGGGAAGAGTGATAACGTCCCCT
CAGAAGAAGTTGTCAAGAAAATGAAAAATTATTGGCGGCAGCTGCTGAACGCCAAACTGATCACACAACG
GAAGTTCGATAATCTGACTAAGGCTGAACGAGGTGGCCTGTCTGAGTTGGATAAAGCCGGCTTCATCAAA
AGGCAGCTTGTTGAGACACGCCAGATCACCAAGCACGTGGCCCAAATTCTCGATTCACGCATGAACACCA
AGTACGATGAAAATGACAAACTGATTCGAGAGGTGAAAGTTATTACTCTGAAGTCTAAGCTGGTCTCAGA
TTTCAGAAAGGACTTTCAGTTTTATAAGGTGAGAGAGATCAACAATTACCACCATGCGCATGATGCCTAC
CTGAATGCAGTGGTAGGCACTGCACTTATCAAAAAATATCCCAAGCTTGAATCTGAATTTGTTTACGGAG
ACTATAAAGTGTACGATGTTAGGAAAATGATCGCAAAGTCTGAGCAGGAAATAGGCAAGGCCACCGCTAA
GTACTTCTTTTACAGCAATATTATGAATTTTTTCAAGACCGAGATTACACTGGCCAATGGAGAGATTCGG
AAGCGACCACTTATCGAAACAAACGGAGAAACAGGAGAAATCGTGTGGGACAAGGGTAGGGATTTCGCGA
CAGTCCGGAAGGTCCTGTCCATGCCGCAGGTGAACATCGTTAAAAAGACCGAAGTACAGACCGGAGGCTT
CTCCAAGGAAAGTATCCTCCCGAAAAGGAACAGCGACAAGCTGATCGCACGCAAAAAAGATTGGGACCCC
AAGAAATACGGCGGATTCGATTCTCCTACAGTCGCTTACAGTGTACTGGTTGTGGCCAAAGTGGAGAAAG
GGAAGTCTAAAAAACTCAAAAGCGTCAAGGAACTGCTGGGCATCACAATCATGGAGCGATCAAGCTTCGA
AAAAAACCCCATCGACTTTCTCGAGGCGAAAGGATATAAAGAGGTCAAAAAAGACCTCATCATTAAGCTT
CCCAAGTACTCTCTCTTTGAGCTTGAAAACGGCCGGAAACGAATGCTCGCTAGTGCGGGCGAGCTGCAGA
AAGGTAACGAGCTGGCACTGCCCTCTAAATACGTTAATTTCTTGTATCTGGCCAGCCACTATGAAAAGCT
CAAAGGGTCTCCCGAAGATAATGAGCAGAAGCAGCTGTTCGTGGAACAACACAAACACTACCTTGATGAG
ATCATCGAGCAAATAAGCGAATTCTCCAAAAGAGTGATCCTCGCCGACGCTAACCTCGATAAGGTGCTTT
CTGCTTACAATAAGCACAGGGATAAGCCCATCAGGGAGCAGGCAGAAAACATTATCCACTTGTTTACTCT
GACCAACTTGGGCGCGCCTGCAGCCTTCAAGTACTTCGACACCACCATAGACAGAAAGCGGTACACCTCT
ACAAAGGAGGTCCTGGACGCCACACTGATTCATCAGTCAATTACGGGGCTCTATGAAACAAGAATCGACC
TCTCTCAGCTCGGTGGAGACGACTACAAGGACGACGACGACAAGGACTATAAGGACGATGATGATAAGGA
TTACAAAGATGACGACGATAAGCCCCCCAAGAAGAAGAGGAAGGTGGAGGCCAGCTAAGAATTCAATAAA
AGATCTTTATTTTCATTAGATCTGTGTGTTGGTTTTTTGTGTGTAAGAATTCCGGCCGCAGGAACCCCTA
GTGATGGAGTTGGCCACTCCCTCTCTGCGCGCTCGCTCGCTCACTGAGGCCGGGCGACCAAAGGTCGCCC
GACGCCCGGGCTTTGCCCGGGCGGCCTCAGTGAGCGAGCGAGCGCGCAGCTGCCTGCAGGATCGGATCCC
GGGCCCGTCGACTGCAGAGGCCTGCATGCAAGCTTGGCGTAATCATGGTCATAGCTGTTTCCTGTGTGAA
ATTGTTATCCGCTCACAATTCCACACAACATACGAGCCGGAAGCATAAAGTGTAAAGCCTGGGGTGCCTA
ATGAGTGAGCTAACTCACATTAATTGCGTTGCGCTCACTGCCCGCTTTCCAGTCGGGAAACCTGTCGTGC
CAGCTGCATTAATGAATCGGCCAACGCGCGGGGAGAGGCGGTTTGCGTATTGGGCGCTCTTCCGCTTCCT
CGCTCACTGACTCGCTGCGCTCGGTCGTTCGGCTGCGGCGAGCGGTATCAGCTCACTCAAAGGCGGTAAT
ACGGTTATCCACAGAATCAGGGGATAACGCAGGAAAGAACATGTGAGCAAAAGGCCAGCAAAAGGCCAGG
AACCGTAAAAAGGCCGCGTTGCTGGCGTTTTTCCATAGGCTCCGCCCCCCTGACGAGCATCACAAAAATC
GACGCTCAAGTCAGAGGTGGCGAAACCCGACAGGACTATAAAGATACCAGGCGTTTCCCCCTGGAAGCTC
CCTCGTGCGCTCTCCTGTTCCGACCCTGCCGCTTACCGGATACCTGTCCGCCTTTCTCCCTTCGGGAAGC
GTGGCGCTTTCTCATAGCTCACGCTGTAGGTATCTCAGTTCGGTGTAGGTCGTTCGCTCCAAGCTGGGCT
GTGTGCACGAACCCCCCGTTCAGCCCGACCGCTGCGCCTTATCCGGTAACTATCGTCTTGAGTCCAACCC
GGTAAGACACGACTTATCGCCACTGGCAGCAGCCACTGGTAACAGGATTAGCAGAGCGAGGTATGTAGGC
GGTGCTACAGAGTTCTTGAAGTGGTGGCCTAACTACGGCTACACTAGAAGAACAGTATTTGGTATCTGCG
CTCTGCTGAAGCCAGTTACCTTCGGAAAAAGAGTTGGTAGCTCTTGATCCGGCAAACAAACCACCGCTGG
TAGCGGTGGTTTTTTTGTTTGCAAGCAGCAGATTACGCGCAGAAAAAAAGGATCTCAAGAAGATCCTTTG
ATCTTTTCTACGGGGTCTGACGCTCAGTGGAACGAAAACTCACGTTAAGGGATTTTGGTCATGAGATTAT
CAAAAAGGATCTTCACCTAGATCCTTTTAAATTAAAAATGAAGTTTTAAATCAATCTAAAGTATATATGA
GTAAACTTGGTCTGACAGTTACCAATGCTTAATCAGTGAGGCACCTATCTCAGCGATCTGTCTATTTCGT
TCATCCATAGTTGCCTGACTCCCCGTCGTGTAGATAACTACGATACGGGAGGGCTTACCATCTGGCCCCA
GTGCTGCAATGATACCGCGAGACCCACGCTCACCGGCTCCAGATTTATCAGCAATAAACCAGCCAGCCGG
AAGGGCCGAGCGCAGAAGTGGTCCTGCAACTTTATCCGCCTCCATCCAGTCTATTAATTGTTGCCGGGAA
GCTAGAGTAAGTAGTTCGCCAGTTAATAGTTTGCGCAACGTTGTTGCCATTGCTACAGGCATCGTGGTGT
CACGCTCGTCGTTTGGTATGGCTTCATTCAGCTCCGGTTCCCAACGATCAAGGCGAGTTACATGATCCCC
CATGTTGTGCAAAAAAGCGGTTAGCTCCTTCGGTCCTCCGATCGTTGTCAGAAGTAAGTTGGCCGCAGTG
TTATCACTCATGGTTATGGCAGCACTGCATAATTCTCTTACTGTCATGCCATCCGTAAGATGCTTTTCTG
TGACTGGTGAGTACTCAACCAAGTCATTCTGAGAATAGTGTATGCGGCGACCGAGTTGCTCTTGCCCGGC
GTCAATACGGGATAATACCGCGCCACATAGCAGAACTTTAAAAGTGCTCATCATTGGAAAACGTTCTTCG
GGGCGAAAACTCTCAAGGATCTTACCGCTGTTGAGATCCAGTTCGATGTAACCCACTCGTGCACCCAACT
GATCTTCAGCATCTTTTACTTTCACCAGCGTTTCTGGGTGAGCAAAAACAGGAAGGCAAAATGCCGCAAA
AAAGGGAATAAGGGCGACACGGAAATGTTGAATACTCATACTCTTCCTTTTTCAATATTATTGAAGCATT
TATCAGGGTTATTGTCTCATGAGCGGATACATATTTGAATGTATTTAGAAAAATAAACAAATAGGGGTTC
CGCGCACATTTCCCCGAAAAGTGCCACCTGACGTCTAAGAAACCATTATTATCATGACATTAACCTATAA
AAATAGGCGTATCACGAGGCCCTTTCGTC
